>Addgene plasmid #99730 | pCDH-CMV-Tmeff2-2xMyc-EF1-copGFP | addgene full sequence | sequence record 196629 | Addgene NGS Result
ACGCGTGTAGTCTTATGCAATACTCTTGTAGTCTTGCAACATGGTAACGATGAGTTAGCAACATGCCTTA
CAAGGAGAGAAAAAGCACCGTGCATGCCGATTGGTGGAAGTAAGGTGGTACGATCGTGCCTTATTAGGAA
GGCAACAGACGGGTCTGACATGGATTGGACGAACCACTGAATTGCCGCATTGCAGAGATATTGTATTTAA
GTGCCTAGCTCGATACATAAACGGGTCTCTCTGGTTAGACCAGATCTGAGCCTGGGAGCTCTCTGGCTAA
CTAGGGAACCCACTGCTTAAGCCTCAATAAAGCTTGCCTTGAGTGCTTCAAGTAGTGTGTGCCCGTCTGT
TGTGTGACTCTGGTAACTAGAGATCCCTCAGACCCTTTTAGTCAGTGTGGAAAATCTCTAGCAGTGGCGC
CCGAACAGGGACTTGAAAGCGAAAGGGAAACCAGAGGAGCTCTCTCGACGCAGGACTCGGCTTGCTGAAG
CGCGCACGGCAAGAGGCGAGGGGCGGCGACTGGTGAGTACGCCAAAAATTTTGACTAGCGGAGGCTAGAA
GGAGAGAGATGGGTGCGAGAGCGTCAGTATTAAGCGGGGGAGAATTAGATCGCGATGGGAAAAAATTCGG
TTAAGGCCAGGGGGAAAGAAAAAATATAAATTAAAACATATAGTATGGGCAAGCAGGGAGCTAGAACGAT
TCGCAGTTAATCCTGGCCTGTTAGAAACATCAGAAGGCTGTAGACAAATACTGGGACAGCTACAACCATC
CCTTCAGACAGGATCAGAAGAACTTAGATCATTATATAATACAGTAGCAACCCTCTATTGTGTGCATCAA
AGGATAGAGATAAAAGACACCAAGGAAGCTTTAGACAAGATAGAGGAAGAGCAAAACAAAAGTAAGACCA
CCGCACAGCAAGCGGCCACTGATCTTCAGACCTGGAGGAGGAGATATGAGGGACAATTGGAGAAGTGAAT
TATATAAATATAAAGTAGTAAAAATTGAACCATTAGGAGTAGCACCCACCAAGGCAAAGAGAAGAGTGGT
GCAGAGAGAAAAAAGAGCAGTGGGAATAGGAGCTTTGTTCCTTGGGTTCTTGGGAGCAGCAGGAAGCACT
ATGGGCGCAGCGTCAATGACGCTGACGGTACAGGCCAGACAATTATTGTCTGGTATAGTGCAGCAGCAGA
ACAATTTGCTGAGGGCTATTGAGGCGCAACAGCATCTGTTGCAACTCACAGTCTGGGGCATCAAGCAGCT
CCAGGCAAGAATCCTGGCTGTGGAAAGATACCTAAAGGATCAACAGCTCCTGGGGATTTGGGGTTGCTCT
GGAAAACTCATTTGCACCACTGCTGTGCCTTGGAATGCTAGTTGGAGTAATAAATCTCTGGAACAGATTT
GGAATCACACGACCTGGATGGAGTGGGACAGAGAAATTAACAATTACACAAGCTTAATACACTCCTTAAT
TGAAGAATCGCAAAACCAGCAAGAAAAGAATGAACAAGAATTATTGGAATTAGATAAATGGGCAAGTTTG
TGGAATTGGTTTAACATAACAAATTGGCTGTGGTATATAAAATTATTCATAATGATAGTAGGAGGCTTGG
TAGGTTTAAGAATAGTTTTTGCTGTACTTTCTATAGTGAATAGAGTTAGGCAGGGATATTCACCATTATC
GTTTCAGACCCACCTCCCAACCCCGAGGGGACCCGACAGGCCCGAAGGAATAGAAGAAGAAGGTGGAGAG
AGAGACAGAGACAGATCCATTCGATTAGTGAACGGATCTCGACGGTATCGGTTAACTTTTAAAAGAAAAG
GGGGGATTGGGGGGTACAGTGCAGGGGAAAGAATAGTAGACATAATAGCAACAGACATACAAACTAAAGA
ATTACAAAAACAAATTACAAAATTCAAAATTTTATCGATACTAGTATTATGCCCAGTACATGACCTTATG
GGACTTTCCTACTTGGCAGTACATCTACGTATTAGTCATCGCTATTACCATGGTGATGCGGTTTTGGCAG
TACATCAATGGGCGTGGATAGCGGTTTGACTCACGGGGATTTCCAAGTCTCCACCCCATTGACGTCAATG
GGAGTTTGTTTTGGCACCAAAATCAACGGGACTTTCCAAAATGTCGTAACAACTCCGCCCCATTGACGCA
AATGGGCGGTAGGCGTGTACGGTGGGAGGTTTATATAAGCAGAGCTCGTTTAGTGAACCGTCAGATCGCC
TGGAGACGCCATCCACGCTGTTTTGACCTCCATAGAAGATTCTAGAGCTAGCCACCATGGTGCTGTGGGA
GTCCCCGCGGCAGTGCAGCAGCTGGACACTTTGCGAGGGCTTCTGCTGGCTGCTGCTGCTGCCCGTGACG
CTGCTTATCATAGCCCGCCCGGTAAAACTCGCTGCTTTCCCTACCTCCTTAAGTGACTGCCAAACGCCCA
CCGGCTGGAACTGCTCCGGTTACGATGACAGAGAAAATGATCTCTTCCTGTGTGACACCAACACCTGTAA
ATTTGACGGGGAATGTTTAAGGATTGGAGACACTGTGACTTGCGTCTGTCAGTTCAAGTGTAACAGTGAC
TACGTGCCTGTGTGTGGCTCCAATGGAGAGAGCTACCAGAATGAGTGCTACCTGAGGCAAGCTGCCTGCA
AACAGCAGAGTGAGATACTTGTGGTCTCAGAAGGATCCTGTGCTACAGATACAGGATCGGGATCTGGAGA
TGGAGTCCATGAAGGCTCTGGCGAGACCAGTCAGAAGGAGACATCCACCTGTGACATTTGCCAGTTTGGG
GCAGAGTGTGATGAAGATGCTGAGGATGTCTGGTGTGTGTGCAACATAGACTGTTCTCAAACCAACTTCA
ATCCCCTCTGTGCTTCTGATGGGAAATCTTATGATAATGCATGTCAAATCAAAGAAGCGTCATGTCAGAA
ACAGGAGAAAATTGAAGTCATGTCTCTGGGTCGATGTCAAGATAACACAACTACAACCACTAAATCTGAA
GATGGGCATTATGCAAGAACAGATTATGCAGAGAATGCTAACAAATTAGAAGAAAGTGCCAGAGAACACC
ACATACCTTGCCCAGAACATTATAATGGTTTCTGCATGCATGGGAAGTGTGAACACTCCATCAATATGCA
GGAGCCATCTTGCAGATGCGATGCTGGTTACACTGGTCAACACTGTGAAAAGAAGGACTACAGTGTTCTC
TACGTTGTTCCTGGCCCTGTCCGGTTCCAGTACGTCTTGATTGCAGCTGTGATTGGAACAATTCAGATTG
CTGTCATCTGCGTGGTGGTCCTCTGCATCACAAGGAAATGCCCCAGAAGCAACAGAATTCACAGACAGAA
GCAAAATACAGGGCACTACAGTTCAGACAACACAACAAGAGCATCCACACGGTTAATCGAACAGAAACTG
ATCTCTGAAGAAGACCTGGAGCAAAAGCTCATATCGGAGGAGGATCTCTAAGGTACGAAGGATCTGCGAT
CGCTCCGGTGCCCGTCAGTGGGCAGAGCGCACATCGCCCACAGTCCCCGAGAAGTTGGGGGGAGGGGTCG
GCAATTGAACGGGTGCCTAGAGAAGGTGGCGCGGGGTAAACTGGGAAAGTGATGTCGTGTACTGGCTCCG
CCTTTTTCCCGAGGGTGGGGGAGAACCGTATATAAGTGCAGTAGTCGCCGTGAACGTTCTTTTTCGCAAC
GGGTTTGCCGCCAGAACACAGCTGAAGCTTCGAGGGGCTCGCATCTCTCCTTCACGCGCCCGCCGCCCTA
CCTGAGGCCGCCATCCACGCCGGTTGAGTCGCGTTCTGCCGCCTCCCGCCTGTGGTGCCTCCTGAACTGC
GTCCGCCGTCTAGGTAAGTTTAAAGCTCAGGTCGAGACCGGGCCTTTGTCCGGCGCTCCCTTGGAGCCTA
CCTAGACTCAGCCGGCTCTCCACGCTTTGCCTGACCCTGCTTGCTCAACTCTACGTCTTTGTTTCGTTTT
CTGTTCTGCGCCGTTACAGATCCAAGCTGTGACCGGCGCCTACGCTAGACGCCACCTAGGGCCACCATGG
AGAGCGACGAGAGCGGCCTGCCCGCCATGGAGATCGAGTGCCGCATCACCGGCACCCTGAACGGCGTGGA
GTTCGAGCTGGTGGGCGGCGGAGAGGGCACCCCCAAGCAGGGCCGCATGACCAACAAGATGAAGAGCACC
AAAGGCGCCCTGACCTTCAGCCCCTACCTGCTGAGCCACGTGATGGGCTACGGCTTCTACCACTTCGGCA
CCTACCCCAGCGGCTACGAGAACCCCTTCCTGCACGCCATCAACAACGGCGGCTACACCAACACCCGCAT
CGAGAAGTACGAGGACGGCGGCGTGCTGCACGTGAGCTTCAGCTACCGCTACGAGGCCGGCCGCGTGATC
GGCGACTTCAAGGTGGTGGGCACCGGCTTCCCCGAGGACAGCGTGATCTTCACCGACAAGATCATCCGCA
GCAACGCCACCGTGGAGCACCTGCACCCCATGGGCGATAACGTGCTGGTGGGCAGCTTCGCCCGCACCTT
CAGCCTGCGCGACGGCGGCTACTACAGCTTCGTGGTGGACAGCCACATGCACTTCAAGAGCGCCATCCAC
CCCAGCATCCTGCAGAACGGGGGCCCCATGTTCGCCTTCCGCCGCGTGGAGGAGCTGCACAGCAACACCG
AGCTGGGCATCGTGGAGTACCAGCACGCCTTCAAGACCCCCATTGCCTTCGCCAGATCCCGCGCTCAGTC
GTCCAATTCTGCCGTGGACGGCACCGCCGGACCCGGCTCCACCGGATCTCGCTAATGTACAAGTGAGTCG
ACAATCAACCTCTGGATTACAAAATTTGTGAAAGATTGACTGGTATTCTTAACTATGTTGCTCCTTTTAC
GCTATGTGGATACGCTGCTTTAATGCCTTTGTATCATGCTATTGCTTCCCGTATGGCTTTCATTTTCTCC
TCCTTGTATAAATCCTGGTTGCTGTCTCTTTATGAGGAGTTGTGGCCCGTTGTCAGGCAACGTGGCGTGG
TGTGCACTGTGTTTGCTGACGCAACCCCCACTGGTTGGGGCATTGCCACCACCTGTCAGCTCCTTTCCGG
GACTTTCGCTTTCCCCCTCCCTATTGCCACGGCGGAACTCATCGCCGCCTGCCTTGCCCGCTGCTGGACA
GGGGCTCGGCTGTTGGGCACTGACAATTCCGTGGTGTTGTCGGGGAAATCATCGTCCTTTCCTTGGCTGC
TCGCCTGTGTTGCCACCTGGATTCTGCGCGGGACGTCCTTCTGCTACGTCCCTTCGGCCCTCAATCCAGC
GGACCTTCCTTCCCGCGGCCTGCTGCCGGCTCTGCGGCCTCTTCCGCGTCTTCGCCTTCGCCCTCAGACG
AGTCGGATCTCCCTTTGGGCCGCCTCCCCGCCTGGTACCTTTAAGACCAATGACTTACAAGGCAGCTGTA
GATCTTAGCCACTTTTTAAAAGAAAAGGGGGGACTGGAAGGGCTAATTCACTCCCAACGAAGATAAGATC
TGCTTTTTGCTTGTACTGGGTCTCTCTGGTTAGACCAGATCTGAGCCTGGGAGCTCTCTGGCTAACTAGG
GAACCCACTGCTTAAGCCTCAATAAAGCTTGCCTTGAGTGCTTCAAGTAGTGTGTGCCCGTCTGTTGTGT
GACTCTGGTAACTAGAGATCCCTCAGACCCTTTTAGTCAGTGTGGAAAATCTCTAGCAGTAGTAGTTCAT
GTCATCTTATTATTCAGTATTTATAACTTGCAAAGAAATGAATATCAGAGAGTGAGAGGAACTTGTTTAT
TGCAGCTTATAATGGTTACAAATAAAGCAATAGCATCACAAATTTCACAAATAAAGCATTTTTTTCACTG
CATTCTAGTTGTGGTTTGTCCAAACTCATCAATGTATCTTATCATGTCTGGCTCTAGCTATCCCGCCCCT
AACTCCGCCCATCCCGCCCCTAACTCCGCCCAGTTCCGCCCATTCTCCGCCCCATGGCTGACTAATTTTT
TTTATTTATGCAGAGGCCGAGGCCGCCTCGGCCTCTGAGCTATTCCAGAAGTAGTGAGGAGGCTTTTTTG
GAGGCCTAGACTTTTGCAGAGACCAAATTCGTAATCATGTCATAGCTGTTTCCTGTGTGAAATTGTTATC
CGCTCACAATTCCACACAACATACGAGCCGGAAGCATAAAGTGTAAAGCCTGGGGTGCCTAATGAGTGAG
CTAACTCACATTAATTGCGTTGCGCTCACTGCCCGCTTTCCAGTCGGGAAACCTGTCGTGCCAGCTGCAT
TAATGAATCGGCCAACGCGCGGGGAGAGGCGGTTTGCGTATTGGGCGCTCTTCCGCTTCCTCGCTCACTG
ACTCGCTGCGCTCGGTCGTTCGGCTGCGGCGAGCGGTATCAGCTCACTCAAAGGCGGTAATACGGTTATC
CACAGAATCAGGGGATAACGCAGGAAAGAACATGTGAGCAAAAGGCCAGCAAAAGGCCAGGAACCGTAAA
AAGGCCGCGTTGCTGGCGTTTTTCCATAGGCTCCGCCCCCCTGACGAGCATCACAAAAATCGACGCTCAA
GTCAGAGGTGGCGAAACCCGACAGGACTATAAAGATACCAGGCGTTTCCCCCTGGAAGCTCCCTCGTGCG
CTCTCCTGTTCCGACCCTGCCGCTTACCGGATACCTGTCCGCCTTTCTCCCTTCGGGAAGCGTGGCGCTT
TCTCATAGCTCACGCTGTAGGTATCTCAGTTCGGTGTAGGTCGTTCGCTCCAAGCTGGGCTGTGTGCACG
AACCCCCCGTTCAGCCCGACCGCTGCGCCTTATCCGGTAACTATCGTCTTGAGTCCAACCCGGTAAGACA
CGACTTATCGCCACTGGCAGCAGCCACTGGTAACAGGATTAGCAGAGCGAGGTATGTAGGCGGTGCTACA
GAGTTCTTGAAGTGGTGGCCTAACTACGGCTACACTAGAAGAACAGTATTTGGTATCTGCGCTCTGCTGA
AGCCAGTTACCTTCGGAAAAAGAGTTGGTAGCTCTTGATCCGGCAAACAAACCACCGCTGGTAGCGGTGG
TTTTTTTGTTTGCAAGCAGCAGATTACGCGCAGAAAAAAAGGATCTCAAGAAGATCCTTTGATCTTTTCT
ACGGGGTCTGACGCTCAGTGGAACGAAAACTCACGTTAAGGGATTTTGGTCATGAGATTATCAAAAAGGA
TCTTCACCTAGATCCTTTTAAATTAAAAATGAAGTTTTAAATCAATCTAAAGTATATATGAGTAAACTTG
GTCTGACAGTTACCAATGCTTAATCAGTGAGGCACCTATCTCAGCGATCTGTCTATTTCGTTCATCCATA
GTTGCCTGACTCCCCGTCGTGTAGATAACTACGATACGGGAGGGCTTACCATCTGGCCCCAGTGCTGCAA
TGATACCGCGAGACCCACGCTCACCGGCTCCAGATTTATCAGCAATAAACCAGCCAGCCGGAAGGGCCGA
GCGCAGAAGTGGTCCTGCAACTTTATCCGCCTCCATCCAGTCTATTAATTGTTGCCGGGAAGCTAGAGTA
AGTAGTTCGCCAGTTAATAGTTTGCGCAACGTTGTTGCCATTGCTACAGGCATCGTGGTGTCACGCTCGT
CGTTTGGTATGGCTTCATTCAGCTCCGGTTCCCAACGATCAAGGCGAGTTACATGATCCCCCATGTTGTG
CAAAAAAGCGGTTAGCTCCTTCGGTCCTCCGATCGTTGTCAGAAGTAAGTTGGCCGCAGTGTTATCACTC
ATGGTTATGGCAGCACTGCATAATTCTCTTACTGTCATGCCATCCGTAAGATGCTTTTCTGTGACTGGTG
AGTACTCAACCAAGTCATTCTGAGAATAGTGTATGCGGCGACCGAGTTGCTCTTGCCCGGCGTCAATACG
GGATAATACCGCGCCACATAGCAGAACTTTAAAAGTGCTCATCATTGGAAAACGTTCTTCGGGGCGAAAA
CTCTCAAGGATCTTACCGCTGTTGAGATCCAGTTCGATGTAACCCACTCGTGCACCCAACTGATCTTCAG
CATCTTTTACTTTCACCAGCGTTTCTGGGTGAGCAAAAACAGGAAGGCAAAATGCCGCAAAAAAGGGAAT
AAGGGCGACACGGAAATGTTGAATACTCATACTCTTCCTTTTTCAATATTATTGAAGCATTTATCAGGGT
TATTGTCTCATGAGCGGATACATATTTGAATGTATTTAGAAAAATAAACAAATAGGGGTTCCGCGCACAT
TTCCCCGAAAAGTGCCACCTGACGTCTAAGAAACCATTATTATCATGACATTAACCTATAAAAATAGGCG
TATCACGAGGCCCTTTCGTCTCGCGCGTTTCGGTGATGACGGTGAAAACCTCTGACACATGCAGCTCCCG
GAGACGGTCACAGCTTGTCTGTAAGCGGATGCCGGGAGCAGACAAGCCCGTCAGGGCGCGTCAGCGGGTG
TTGGCGGGTGTCGGGGCTGGCTTAACTATGCGGCATCAGAGCAGATTGTACTGAGAGTGCACCATATGCG
GTGTGAAATACCGCACAGATGCGTAAGGAGAAAATACCGCATCAGGCGCCATTCGCCATTCAGGCTGCGC
AACTGTTGGGAAGGGCGATCGGTGCGGGCCTCTTCGCTATTACGCCAGCTGGCGAAAGGGGGATGTGCTG
CAAGGCGATTAAGTTGGGTAACGCCAGGGTTTTCCCAGTCACGACGTTGTAAAACGACGGCCAGTGCCAA
GCTG
Features (pLannotate 1.2.2; 28 found; start..end, strand, type, name):
      6..232     +  promoter       RSV promoter: Rous sarcoma virus enhancer/promoter
    233..413     +  LTR            5' LTR (truncated): truncated 5' long terminal repeat (LTR) from HIV-1
    460..585     +  misc_feature   HIV-1 Ψ: packaging signal of human immunodeficiency virus type 1
    569..907     +  CDS            HIV-1 gag (fragment): gag protein from human immunodeficiency virus 1; gag
   1078..1311    +  misc_feature   RRE: The Rev response element (RRE) of HIV-1 allows for Rev-dependent mRNA export from the nucleus to the cytoplasm.
   1688..1788    +  CDS            Rev (fragment): human immunodeficiency virus 1 (HIV-1) Rev protein; rev; enhances nuclear export of unspliced and incompletely spliced viral mRNAs
   1807..1923    +  misc_feature   cPPT/CTS: central polypurine tract and central termination sequence of HIV-1
   1936..2012    +  enhancer       CMV enhancer (fragment): human cytomegalovirus immediate early enhancer
   2013..2216    +  promoter       CMV promoter: human cytomegalovirus (CMV) immediate early promoter
   2297..3418    +  CDS            Tmeff2: TEFF2_MOUSE - Experimental evidence at transcript level: Swiss-Prot protein existence level 2. May be a survival factor for hippocampal and mesencephalic neurons. The shedded form may up-regulate cell proliferation (By similarity). From Mus musculus (Mouse).
   3520..3731    +  promoter       EF-1α core promoter: core promoter for human elongation factor EF-1α
   3744..4012    +  LTR            5' LTR (truncated): truncated 5' long terminal repeat (LTR) from human T-cell leukemia virus (HTLV) type 1
   4079..4743    +  CDS            CopGFP (fragment): green fluorescent protein 2 from Pontellina plumata, also known as ppluGFP2 (Shagin et al., 2004)
   4833..5421    +  misc_feature   WPRE: woodchuck hepatitis virus posttranscriptional regulatory element
   5416..5523    +  CDS            nef (fragment): NEF_SIVS4 - Experimental evidence at protein level: Swiss-Prot protein existence level 1. Interferes with TCR signaling from the cell membrane. Interacts with CD247/TCRZ (TCR zeta chain) and exert potent down- regulation of cell surface TCR/CD3 complexes. From Simian immunodeficiency virus (isolate F236/smH4) (SIV-sm) (Simian immunodeficiency virus sooty mangabey monkey).
   5548..5728    +  LTR            5' LTR (truncated): truncated 5' long terminal repeat (LTR) from HIV-1
   5800..5921    +  polyA_signal   SV40 poly(A) signal: SV40 polyadenylation signal
   5961..6096    +  rep_origin     SV40 ori: SV40 origin of replication
   6153..6169    -  protein_bind   lac operator: The lac repressor binds to the lac operator to inhibit transcription in E. coli. This inhibition can be relieved by adding lactose or isopropyl-β-D-thiogalactopyranoside (IPTG). lac repressor encoded by lacI
   6177..6207    -  promoter       lac promoter: promoter for the E. coli lac operon
   6222..6243    -  protein_bind   CAP binding site: CAP binding activates transcription in the presence of cAMP. E. coli catabolite activator protein
   6256..6348    -  CDS            lacI (fragment): lac repressor; lacI; The lac repressor binds to the lac operator to inhibit transcription in E. coli. This inhibition can be relieved by adding lactose or isopropyl-β-D-thiogalactopyranoside (IPTG).
   6531..7119    -  rep_origin     ori: high-copy-number ColE1/pMB1/pBR322/pUC origin of replication
   7290..8150    -  CDS            AmpR: β-lactamase; bla; confers resistance to ampicillin, carbenicillin, and related antibiotics
   8151..8255    -  promoter       AmpR promoter: bla
   8350..8385    +  CDS            rop (fragment): Rop protein, which maintains plasmids at low copy number; rop
   8487..8586    +  misc_feature   bom (fragment): basis of mobility region from pBR322
   8592..8746    -  CDS            lacZα (fragment): LacZα fragment of β-galactosidase; lacZ fragment
