[The description below was written by a language model from this plasmid's Addgene catalogue record and pLannotate feature annotations shown in this document.]
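Description:
pCDH-CMV-Tmeff2-2xMyc-EF1-copGFP is an 8.75 kb HIV-1-based lentiviral transfer plasmid built on the pCDH-CMV-MCS-EF1-copGFP backbone, although the catalogue lists it simply as a mammalian expression vector. In bacteria it is propagated through a high-copy ColE1/pUC-type origin and selected with ampicillin via the β-lactamase gene. The viral portion has a third-generation layout. A Rous sarcoma virus promoter is fused to a truncated 5' LTR, so genomic RNA can be produced without Tat. This is followed by the Ψ packaging signal with a gag fragment, the Rev response element for nuclear export of unspliced transcripts, and the cPPT/CTS element that aids nuclear import of the reverse-transcribed genome. A WPRE upstream of the truncated 3' LTR boosts transcript stability and expression. An SV40 polyadenylation signal and SV40 origin lie beyond the LTR.

The payload consists of two independent expression units. The CMV immediate-early enhancer/promoter drives the mouse Tmeff2 coding sequence, which encodes a transmembrane protein with EGF-like and follistatin-like domains. According to the record it carries a C-terminal 2xMyc tag for antibody detection, though the tag is not separately annotated in the feature table. Downstream, an EF-1α core promoter combined with an HTLV-1 LTR segment expresses copGFP, the green fluorescent protein from Pontellina plumata, which marks transfected or transduced cells and is the only listed mammalian marker. The stated purpose mentions overexpression of Tmeff2 and mCherry, but the name, backbone and sequence annotation all indicate copGFP, and no mCherry is detected. The construct is suited to Tmeff2 overexpression by transfection or lentiviral transduction, and the associated work concerns Tmeff2 in differentiating oligodendrocytes.
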