Addgene plasmid #99730: pCDH-CMV-Tmeff2-2xMyc-EF1-copGFP
Purpose: overexpression of Tmeff2 and mCherry
Depositing lab: Mengsheng Qiu. Depositing organization: Hangzhou Normal University. Publication: Tmeff2 is expressed in differentiating oligodendrocytes but dispensable for their differentiation in vivo. Huang H, Teng P, Mei R, Yang A, Zhang Z, Zhao X, Qiu M. Sci Rep. 2017 Mar 23;7(1):337. doi: 10.1038/s41598-017-00407-1. PubMed 28336932.
Backbone
  Vector backbone: pCDH-CMV-MCS-EF1-copGFP
  Vector type: Mammalian Expression
  Selectable markers: copGFP
Growth in bacteria
  Bacterial resistance: Ampicillin, 50 μg/mL
  Growth temperature: 37°C
  Growth strain: NEB Stable
  Copy number: High Copy
Gene/Insert
  Gene/Insert name: Tmeff2
  Species: M. musculus (mouse)
  Insert size (bp): 1200
  Entrez Gene: Tmeff2 (a.k.a. 4832418D20Rik, 7630402F16Rik, TR-2)
  Promoter: CMV
  Tag / fusion protein: 2xMyc (C terminal on insert)
  Cloning method: Restriction Enzyme; 5′ cloning site unknown (unknown if destroyed); 3′ cloning site unknown (unknown if destroyed)
  Sequencing primers: 5′ unknown
Terms and licenses: Academic/Nonprofit Terms; Industry Terms: Not Available to Industry
How to cite: pCDH-CMV-Tmeff2-2xMyc-EF1-copGFP was a gift from Mengsheng Qiu (Addgene plasmid # 99730 ; http://n2t.net/addgene:99730 ; RRID:Addgene_99730)
